>Addgene plasmid #209763 | pCAG--uMASS_LF | addgene full sequence | sequence record 414330 | Addgene NGS Result
GTCGACATTGATTATTGACTAGAGTCATCCTCATCGTCGACATTGATTATTGACTAGTTATTAATAGTAA
TCAATTACGGGGTCATTAGTTCATAGCCCATATATGGAGTTCCGCGTTACATAACTTACGGTAAATGGCC
CGCCTGGCTGACCGCCCAACGACCCCCGCCCATTGACGTCAATAATGACGTATGTTCCCATAGTAACGCC
AATAGGGACTTTCCATTGACGTCAATGGGTGGAGTATTTACGGTAAACTGCCCACTTGGCAGTACATCAA
GTGTATCATATGCCAAGTACGCCCCCTATTGACGTCAATGACGGTAAATGGCCCGCCTGGCATTATGCCC
AGTACATGACCTTATGGGACTTTCCTACTTGGCAGTACATCTACGTATTAGTCATCGCTATTACCATGGT
CGAGGTGAGCCCCACGTTCTGCTTCACTCTCCCCATCTCCCCCCCCTCCCCACCCCCAATTTTGTATTTA
TTTATTTTTTAATTATTTTGTGCAGCGATGGGGGCGGGGGGGGGGGGGGGGGCGCCGGGGGGGGGGGGGG
GGGGGGGGGGGCGGGGCGGGGCGAGGCGGAGAGGTGCGGCGGCAGCCAATCAGAGCGGCGCGCTCCGAAA
GTTTCCTTTTATGGCGAGGCGGCGGCGGCGGCGGCCCTATAAAAAGCGAAGCGCGCGGCGGGCGGGAGTC
GCTGCGCGCTGCCTTCGCCCCGTGCCCCGCTCCGCCGCCGCCTCGCGCCGCCCGCCCCGGCTCTGACTGA
CCGCGTTACTCCCACAGGTGAGCGGGCGGGACGGCCCTTCTCCTCCGGGCTGTAATTAGCGCTTGGTTTA
ATGACGGCTTGTTTCTTTTCTGTGGCTGCGTGAAAGCCTTGAGGGGCTCCGGGAGGGCCCTTTGTGCGGG
GGGAGCGGCTCGGGGGGTGCGTGCGTGTGTGTGTGCGTGGGGAGCGCCGCGTGCGGCTCCGCGCTGCCCG
GCGGCTGTGAGCGCTGCGGGCGCGGCGCGGGGCTTTGTGCGCTCCGCAGTGTGCGCGAGGGGAGCGCGGC
CGGGGGCGGTGCCCCGCGGTGCGGGGGGGGCTGCGAGGGGAACAAAGGCTGCGTGCGGGGTGTGTGCGTG
GGGGGGTGAGCAGGGGGTGTGGGCGCGTCGGTCGGGCTGCAACGCCCCCTGCACCCCCCTCCCCGAGTTG
CTGAGCACGGCCCGGCTTCGGGTGCGGGGCTCCGTACGGGGCGTGGCGCGGGGCTCGCCGTGCCGGGCGG
GGGGTGGCGGCAGGTGGGGGTGCCGGGCGGGGCGGGGCCGCCTCGGGCCGGGGAGGGCTCGGGGGAGGGG
CGCGGCGGCCCCCGGAGCGCCGGCGGCTGTCGAGGCGCGGCGAGCCGCAGCCATTGCCTTTTATGGTAAT
CGTGCGAGAGGGCGCAGGGACTTCCTTTGTCCCAAATCTGTGCGGAGCCGAAATCTGGGAGGCGCCGCCG
CACCCCCTCTAGCGGGCGCGGGGCGAAGCGGTGCGGCGCCGGCAGGAAGGAAATGGGCGGGGAGGGCCTT
CGTGCGTCGCCGCGCCGCCGTCCCCTTCTCCCTCTCCAGCCTCGGGGCTGTCCGCGGGGGGACGGCTGCC
TTCGGGGGGGACGGGGCAGGGCGGGGTTCGGCTTCTGGCGTGTGACCGGCGGCTCTAGAGCCTCTGCTAA
CCATGTTCATGCCTTCTTCTTTTTCCTACAGCTCCTGGGCAACGTGCTGGTTATTGTGCTGTCTCATCAT
TTTGGCAAAGAATTCGGTACCGCCACCATGAAGACGATCATCGCCCTGAGCTACATCTTCTGCCTGGTGT
TCGCCGACTACAAGGACGATGATGACGCCATGGACAGCAGCACCGGCCCAGGGAACACCAGCGACTGCTC
AGACCCCTTAGCTCAGGCAAGTTGCTCCCCAGCACCTGGCTCCTGGCTCAACTTGTCCCACGTTGATGGC
AACCAGTCCGATCCATGCGGTCTGAACCGCACCGGGCTTGGCGGGAACGACAGCCTGTGCCCTCAGACCG
GCAGCCCTTCCATGGTCACAGCCATTACCATCATGGCCCTCTACTCTATCGTGTGTGTAGTGGGCCTCTT
CGGAAACTTCCTGGTCATGTATGTGATTGTAAGATACACCAAAATGAAGACTGCCACCAACATCTACATT
TTCAACCTTGCTCTGGCAGACGCCTTAGCGACCAGTACACTGCCCTTTCAGAGTGTCAACTACCTGATGG
GAACATGGCCCTTCGGAACCATCCTCTGCAAGATCGTGATCTCAATAGGATACTACAACATGTTCACCAG
CATATTCACCCTCTGCACCATGAGCGTGGACCGCTACATTGCTGTCTGCCACCCAGTCAAAGCCCTGGAT
TTCCGTACCCCCCGAAATGCCAAAATCGTCAACGTCTGCAACTGGATCCTCTCTTCTGCCATCGGTCTGC
CTGTAATGTTCATGGCAACCACGAAATACAGGCAGGGGTCCATAGATTGCACCCTCACGTTCTCCCACCC
AACCTGGTACTGGGAGAACCTGCTCAAAATCTGTGTCTTTATCTTCGCTTTCATCATGCCGATCCTCATC
ATCACTGTGTGTTACGGCCTGATGATCTTACGACTCAAGAGCGTTCGCCTGAGCTCACTTGATAACGTCT
ATATCAAGGCCGACAAGCAGAAGAACGGCATCAAGGCGAACTTCAAGATCCGCCACAACATCGAGGACGG
CGGCGTGCAGCTCGCCTACCACTACCAGCAGAACACCCCCATCGGCGACGGCCCCGTGCTGCTGCCCGAC
AACCACTACCTGAGCGTGCAGTCCAAACTTTCGAAAGACCCCAACGAGAAGCGCGATCACATGGTCCTGC
TGGAGTTCGTGACCGCCGCCGGGATCACTCTCGGCATGGACGAGCTGTACAAGGGCGGTACCGGAGGGAG
CATGGTGAGCAAGGGCGAGGAGCTGTTCACCGGGGTGGTGCCCATCCTGGTCGAGCTGGACGGCGACGTA
AACGGCCACAAGTTCAGCGTGTCCGGCGAGGGTGAGGGCGATGCCACCTACGGCAAGCTGACCCTGAAGT
TCATCTGCACCACCGGCAAGCTGCCCGTGCCCTGGCCCACCCTCGTGACCACCCTGACCTACGGCGTGCA
GTGCTTCAGCCGCTACCCCGACCACATGAAGCAGCACGACTTCTTCAAGTCCGCCATGCCCGAAGGCTAC
ATCCAGGAGCGCACCATCTTCTTCAAGGACGACGGCAACTACAAGACCCGCGCCGAGGTGAAGTTCGAGG
GCGACACCCTGGTGAACCGCATCGAGCTGAAGGGCATCGACTTCAAGGAGGACGGCAACATCCTGGGGCA
CAAGCTGGAGTACAACATGGTTGACCAACTGAAAGAAAAGGACAGGAATCTGCGCAGGATCACCCGGATG
GTGCTGGTGGTCGTGGCTGTATTTATCGTCTGCTGGACCCCCATCCACATCTACGTCATCATCAAAGCGC
TGATCACGATTCCAGAAACCACATTTCAGACCGTTTCCTGGCACTTCTGCATTGCTTTGGGTTACACGAA
CAGCTGCCTGAATCCAGTTCTTTACGCCTTCCTGGATGAAAACTTCAAGCGATGCTTCAGAGAGTTCTGC
ATCCCAACCTCGTCCACGATCGAACAGCAAAACTCCACTCGAGTCCGTCAGAACACTAGGGAACATCCCT
CCACGGCTAATACAGTGGATCGAACTAACCACCAGCTAGAAAATCTGGAGGCAGAAACTGCTCCATTGCC
CGGCGGAGGTAAGAGCAGAATCACAAGCGAGGGCGAGTACATCCCTCTGGACCAGATCGACATCAACGTG
GGAGCACCAGCCGCCGCTTTCTGCTACGAGAACGAAGTCGGCTAATGTACAAGTAAAGCGGCCCCGGACT
CGAGGCCGCAGGTAAGTATCAAGGTTACAAGACAGGTTTAAGGAGACCAATAGAAACTGGGCTTGTCGAG
ACAGAGAAGACTCTTGCGTTTCTGATAGGCACCTATTGGTCTTACTGACATCCACTTTGCCTTTCTCTCC
ACAGGTGTCGACAATCAACCTCTGGATTACAAAATTTGTGAAAGATTGACTGGTATTCTTAACTATGTTG
CTCCTTTTACGCTATGTGGATACGCTGCTTTAATGCCTTTGTATCATGCTATTGCTTCCCGTATGGCTTT
CATTTTCTCCTCCTTGTATAAATCCTGGTTGCTGTCTCTTTATGAGGAGTTGTGGCCCGTTGTCAGGCAA
CGTGGCGTGGTGTGCACTGTGTTTGCTGACGCAACCCCCACTGGTTGGGGCATTGCCACCACCTGTCAGC
TCCTTTCCGGGACTTTCGCTTTCCCCCTCCCTATTGCCACGGCGGAACTCATCGCCGCCTGCCTTGCCCG
CTGCTGGACAGGGGCTCGGCTGTTGGGCACTGACAATTCCGTGGTGTTGTCGGGGAAGCTGACGTCCTTT
CCATGGCTGCTCGCCTGTGTTGCCACCTGGATTCTGCGCGGGACGTCCTTCTGCTACGTCCCTTCGGCCC
TCAATCCAGCGGACCTTCCTTCCCGCGGCCTGCTGCCGGCTCTGCGGCCTCTTCCGCGTCTTCGCCTTCG
CCCTCAGACGAGTCGGATCTCCCTTTGGGCCGCCTCCCCGCCTGGAATTCGAGCTCGGTACGATCAGCCT
CGACTGTGCCTTCTAGTTGCCAGCCATCTGTTGTTTGCCCCTCCCCCGTGCCTTCCTTGACCCTGGAAGG
TGCCACTCCCACTGTCCTTTCCTAATAAAATGAGGAAATTGCATCGCATTGTCTGAGTAGGTGTCATTCT
ATTCTGGGGGGTGGGGTGGGGCAGGACAGCAAGGGGGAGGATTGGGAAGACAATAGCCCAGCTTTTGTTC
CCTTTAGTGAGGGTTAATTGCGCGCTTGGCGTAATCATGGTCATAGCTGTTTCCTGTGTGAAATTGTTAT
CCGCTAATTCACTCCTCAGGTGCAGGCTGCCTATCAGAAGGTGGTGGCTGGTGTGGCCAATGCCCTGGCT
CACAAATACCACTGAGATCGATCTTTTTCCCTCTGCCAAAAATTATGGGGACATCATGAAGCCCCTTGAG
CATCTGACTTCTGGCTAATAAAGGAAATTTATTTTCATTGCAATAGTGTGTTGGAATTTTTTGTGTCTCT
CACTCGGAAGGACATATGGGAGGGCAAATCATTTAAAACATCAGAATGAGTATTTGGTTTAGAGTTTGGC
AACATATGCCCATATGCTGGCTGCCATGAACAAAGGTTGGCTATAAAGAGGTCATCAGTATATGAAACAG
CCCCCTGCTGTCCATTCCTTATTCCATAGAAAAGCCTTGACTTGAGGTTAGATTTTTTTTATATTTTGTT
TTGTGTTATTTTTTTCTTTAACATCCCTAAAATTTTCCTTACATGTTTTACTAGCCAGATTTTTCCTCCT
CTCCTGACTACTCCCAGTCATAGCTGTCCCTCTTCTCTTATGGAGATCCCTCGACCTGCAGCCCAAGCTT
GGCGTAATCATGGTCATAGCTGTTTCCTGTGTGAAATTGTTATCCGCTCACAATTCCACACAACATACGA
GCCGGAAGCATAAAGTGTAAAGCCTGGGGTGCCTAATGAGTGAGCTAACTCACATTAATTGCGTTGCGCT
CACTGCCCGCTTTCCAGTCGGGAAACCTGTCGTGCCAGCGGATCCGCATCTCAATTAGTCAGCAACCATA
GTCCCGCCCCTAACTCCGCCCATCCCGCCCCTAACTCCGCCCAGTTCCGCCCATTCTCCGCCCCATGGCT
GACTAATTTTTTTTATTTATGCAGAGGCCGAGGCCGCCTCGGCCTCTGAGCTATTCCAGAAGTAGTGAGG
AGGCTTTTTTGGAGGCCTAGGCTTTTGCAAAAAGCTAACTTGTTTATTGCAGCTTATAATGGTTACAAAT
AAAGCAATAGCATCACAAATTTCACAAATAAAGCATTTTTTTCACTGCATTCTAGTTGTGGTTTGTCCAA
ACTCATCAATGTATCTTATCATGTCTGGATCCGCTGCATTAATGAATCGGCCAACGCGCGGGGAGAGGCG
GTTTGCGTATTGGGCGCTCTTCCGCTTCCTCGCTCACTGACTCGCTGCGCTCGGTCGTTCGGCTGCGGCG
AGCGGTATCAGCTCACTCAAAGGCGGTAATACGGTTATCCACAGAATCAGGGGATAACGCAGGAAAGAAC
ATGTGAGCAAAAGGCCAGCAAAAGGCCAGGAACCGTAAAAAGGCCGCGTTGCTGGCGTTTTTCCATAGGC
TCCGCCCCCCTGACGAGCATCACAAAAATCGACGCTCAAGTCAGAGGTGGCGAAACCCGACAGGACTATA
AAGATACCAGGCGTTTCCCCCTGGAAGCTCCCTCGTGCGCTCTCCTGTTCCGACCCTGCCGCTTACCGGA
TACCTGTCCGCCTTTCTCCCTTCGGGAAGCGTGGCGCTTTCTCATAGCTCACGCTGTAGGTATCTCAGTT
CGGTGTAGGTCGTTCGCTCCAAGCTGGGCTGTGTGCACGAACCCCCCGTTCAGCCCGACCGCTGCGCCTT
ATCCGGTAACTATCGTCTTGAGTCCAACCCGGTAAGACACGACTTATCGCCACTGGCAGCAGCCACTGGT
AACAGGATTAGCAGAGCGAGGTATGTAGGCGGTGCTACAGAGTTCTTGAAGTGGTGGCCTAACTACGGCT
ACACTAGAAGAACAGTATTTGGTATCTGCGCTCTGCTGAAGCCAGTTACCTTCGGAAAAAGAGTTGGTAG
CTCTTGATCCGGCAAACAAACCACCGCTGGTAGCGGTGGTTTTTTTGTTTGCAAGCAGCAGATTACGCGC
AGAAAAAAAGGATCTCAAGAAGATCCTTTGATCTTTTCTACGGGGTCTGACGCTCAGTGGAACGAAAACT
CACGTTAAGGGATTTTGGTCATGAGATTATCAAAAAGGATCTTCACCTAGATCCTTTTAAATTAAAAATG
AAGTTTTAAATCAATCTAAAGTATATATGAGTAAACTTGGTCTGACAGTTACCAATGCTTAATCAGTGAG
GCACCTATCTCAGCGATCTGTCTATTTCGTTCATCCATAGTTGCCTGACTCCCCGTCGTGTAGATAACTA
CGATACGGGAGGGCTTACCATCTGGCCCCAGTGCTGCAATGATACCGCGAGACCCACGCTCACCGGCTCC
AGATTTATCAGCAATAAACCAGCCAGCCGGAAGGGCCGAGCGCAGAAGTGGTCCTGCAACTTTATCCGCC
TCCATCCAGTCTATTAATTGTTGCCGGGAAGCTAGAGTAAGTAGTTCGCCAGTTAATAGTTTGCGCAACG
TTGTTGCCATTGCTACAGGCATCGTGGTGTCACGCTCGTCGTTTGGTATGGCTTCATTCAGCTCCGGTTC
CCAACGATCAAGGCGAGTTACATGATCCCCCATGTTGTGCAAAAAAGCGGTTAGCTCCTTCGGTCCTCCG
ATCGTTGTCAGAAGTAAGTTGGCCGCAGTGTTATCACTCATGGTTATGGCAGCACTGCATAATTCTCTTA
CTGTCATGCCATCCGTAAGATGCTTTTCTGTGACTGGTGAGTACTCAACCAAGTCATTCTGAGAATAGTG
TATGCGGCGACCGAGTTGCTCTTGCCCGGCGTCAATACGGGATAATACCGCGCCACATAGCAGAACTTTA
AAAGTGCTCATCATTGGAAAACGTTCTTCGGGGCGAAAACTCTCAAGGATCTTACCGCTGTTGAGATCCA
GTTCGATGTAACCCACTCGTGCACCCAACTGATCTTCAGCATCTTTTACTTTCACCAGCGTTTCTGGGTG
AGCAAAAACAGGAAGGCAAAATGCCGCAAAAAAGGGAATAAGGGCGACACGGAAATGTTGAATACTCATA
CTCTTCCTTTTTCAATATTATTGAAGCATTTATCAGGGTTATTGTCTCATGAGCGGATACATATTTGAAT
GTATTTAGAAAAATAAACAAATAGGGGTTCCGCGCACATTTCCCCGAAAAGTGCCACCTGG
Features (pLannotate 1.2.2; 28 found; start..end, strand, type, name):
      4..22      +  enhancer       CMV enhancer (fragment): human cytomegalovirus immediate early enhancer
     39..418     +  enhancer       CMV enhancer: human cytomegalovirus immediate early enhancer
    420..694     +  promoter       chicken β-actin promoter: No description available
    695..1711    +  intron         chimeric intron: chimera between introns from chicken β-actin and rabbit β-globin
   1709..1765    +  CDS            HBB (fragment): HBB_LEPEU - Experimental evidence at protein level: Swiss-Prot protein existence level 1. Involved in oxygen transport from the lung to the various peripheral tissues. From Lepus europaeus (European hare).
   1826..1846    +  CDS            3xFLAG (fragment): three tandem FLAG® epitope tags
   2126..2647    +  CDS            OPRD1 (fragment): OPRD_PIG - Experimental evidence at protein level: Swiss-Prot protein existence level 1. G-protein coupled receptor that functions as receptor for endogenous enkephalins and for a subset of other opioids. Ligand binding causes a conformation change that triggers signaling via guanine nucleotide-binding proteins (G proteins) and modulates the activity of down-stream effectors, such as adenylate cyclase. Signaling leads to the inhibition of adenylate cyclase activity. Inhibits neurotransmitter release by reducing calcium ion currents and increasing potassium ion conductance. Plays a role in the
   2642..3376    +  CDS            cEGFP: cEGFP is a basic (constitutively fluorescent) green fluorescent protein published in 2008, derived from Aequorea victoria.
   3392..3511    +  CDS            OPRD1 (fragment): OPRD_PIG - Experimental evidence at protein level: Swiss-Prot protein existence level 1. G-protein coupled receptor that functions as receptor for endogenous enkephalins and for a subset of other opioids. Ligand binding causes a conformation change that triggers signaling via guanine nucleotide-binding proteins (G proteins) and modulates the activity of down-stream effectors, such as adenylate cyclase. Signaling leads to the inhibition of adenylate cyclase activity. Inhibits neurotransmitter release by reducing calcium ion currents and increasing potassium ion conductance. Plays a role in the
   3791..3853    +  CDS            KCNJ2 (fragment): KCNJ2_HUMAN - Also known as IRK1. Experimental evidence at protein level: Swiss-Prot protein existence level 1. Probably participates in establishing action potential waveform and excitability of neuronal and muscle tissues. Inward rectifier potassium channels are characterized by a greater tendency to allow potassium to flow into the cell rather than out of it. Their voltage dependence is regulated by the concentration of extracellular potassium; as external potassium is raised, the voltage range of the channel opening shifts to more positive voltages. The inward rectification is mainly due t
   3932..4064    +  intron         chimeric intron: chimera between introns from human β-globin and immunoglobulin heavy chain genes
   4073..4661    +  misc_feature   WPRE: woodchuck hepatitis virus posttranscriptional regulatory element
   4665..4681    +  misc_feature   MCS (fragment): pUC18/19 multiple cloning site
   4694..4805    +  polyA_signal   bGH poly(A) signal: bovine growth hormone polyadenylation signal
   4901..4919    -  promoter       T3 promoter: promoter for bacteriophage T3 RNA polymerase
   4978..5052    +  CDS            HBB (fragment): HBB_PONPY - Experimental evidence at transcript level: Swiss-Prot protein existence level 2. Involved in oxygen transport from the lung to the various peripheral tissues. From Pongo pygmaeus (Bornean orangutan).
   5127..5182    +  polyA_signal   β-globin poly(A) signal: rabbit β-globin polyadenylation signal (Gil and Proudfoot, 1987)
   5567..5583    -  protein_bind   lac operator: The lac repressor binds to the lac operator to inhibit transcription in E. coli. This inhibition can be relieved by adding lactose or isopropyl-β-D-thiogalactopyranoside (IPTG). lac repressor encoded by lacI
   5591..5621    -  promoter       lac promoter: promoter for the E. coli lac operon
   5636..5657    -  protein_bind   CAP binding site: CAP binding activates transcription in the presence of cAMP. E. coli catabolite activator protein
   5670..5709    -  CDS            lacI (fragment): lac repressor; lacI; The lac repressor binds to the lac operator to inhibit transcription in E. coli. This inhibition can be relieved by adding lactose or isopropyl-β-D-thiogalactopyranoside (IPTG).
   5716..5738    +  promoter       SV40 promoter (fragment): SV40 enhancer and early promoter
   5762..5897    +  rep_origin     SV40 ori: SV40 origin of replication
   5917..6051    +  polyA_signal   SV40 poly(A) signal: SV40 polyadenylation signal
   6053..6107    -  CDS            lacI (fragment): lac repressor; lacI; The lac repressor binds to the lac operator to inhibit transcription in E. coli. This inhibition can be relieved by adding lactose or isopropyl-β-D-thiogalactopyranoside (IPTG).
   6290..6878    -  rep_origin     ori: high-copy-number ColE1/pMB1/pBR322/pUC origin of replication
   7049..7909    -  CDS            AmpR: β-lactamase; bla; confers resistance to ampicillin, carbenicillin, and related antibiotics
   7910..8014    -  promoter       AmpR promoter: bla
