[The description below was written by a language model from this plasmid's Addgene catalogue record and pLannotate feature annotations shown in this document.]
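Description:
pCAG--uMASS_LF is a mammalian expression plasmid for producing uMASS_LF, a loss-of-function variant of a genetically encoded fluorescent indicator, under the CAG promoter. The catalogue lists pCDNA3.1 as the backbone and gives a backbone size of 8,003 bp without insert. The full sequenced record is only 8,041 nt, so that figure probably approximates the whole plasmid. The annotated elements (CAG promoter, rabbit β-globin poly(A), SV40 ori) also look more like a pCAGGS-type vector. In E. coli the plasmid replicates at high copy from a ColE1/pUC-type origin and is selected with ampicillin through the AmpR β-lactamase gene. No mammalian selection marker is annotated. An SV40 origin is present, which can support episomal replication in cells expressing large T antigen.

The expression cassette starts with the CMV immediate-early enhancer, the chicken β-actin promoter and the chimeric β-actin/β-globin intron, which together make up CAG and drive strong constitutive transcription. The open reading frame begins with a FLAG epitope fragment, followed by sequence that the annotation tool matches to an opioid receptor. The best hits are to δ-opioid receptor entries, while the catalogue lists the insert species as human and does not specify the receptor subtype. This receptor sequence is interrupted by a GFP-derived module annotated as cEGFP, the usual layout for GPCR-based sensors in which ligand-induced conformational change alters fluorescence. A short KCNJ2 (Kir2.1) fragment follows, probably a membrane trafficking or ER export motif. A second chimeric intron, a WPRE that enhances transcript stability and expression, and bGH and β-globin polyadenylation signals lie downstream.

The record does not state which mutation causes the loss of function. The construct presumably serves as a non-responsive control for sensor screening and characterisation in cultured mammalian cells.
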