Addgene plasmid #209763: pCAG--uMASS_LF
Purpose: Expression of uMASS_LF (loss-of-function) in mammalian cells under CAG promoter
Depositing lab: Andre Berndt. Publication: Optogenetic Microwell Array Screening System: A High-Throughput Engineering Platform for Genetically Encoded Fluorescent Indicators. Rappleye M, Wait SJ, Lee JD, Siebart JC, Torp L, Smith N, Muster J, Matreyek KA, Fowler DM, Berndt A. ACS Sens. 2023 Nov 24;8(11):4233-4244. doi: 10.1021/acssensors.3c01573. Epub 2023 Nov 13. PubMed 37956352.
Backbone
  Vector backbone: pCDNA3.1
  Backbone size w/o insert (bp): 8003
  Vector type: Mammalian Expression
Growth in bacteria
  Bacterial resistance: Ampicillin, 100 μg/mL
  Growth temperature: 37°C
  Growth strain: DH5alpha
  Copy number: High Copy
Gene/Insert
  Gene/Insert name: uMASS_LF
  Species: H. sapiens (human)
Terms and licenses: Academic/Nonprofit Terms; Industry Terms: Not Available to Industry
How to cite: pCAG--uMASS_LF was a gift from Andre Berndt (Addgene plasmid # 209763 ; http://n2t.net/addgene:209763 ; RRID:Addgene_209763)
